Addgene plasmid #153960: prCO
Purpose: Used to detect crossover-type DNA recombination events elicited by iso-positional nicking of two homologous DNA fragments (recombination analogous to Holliday's model)
Depositing lab: Hiroyuki Konishi. Depositing organization: Aichi Medical University. Publication: Tandem Paired Nicking Promotes Precise Genome Editing with Scarce Interference by p53. Hyodo T, Rahman ML, Karnan S, Ito T, Toyoda A, Ota A, Wahiduzzaman M, Tsuzuki S, Okada Y, Hosokawa Y, Konishi H. Cell Rep. 2020 Jan 28;30(4):1195-1207.e7. doi: 10.1016/j.celrep.2019.12.064. PubMed 31995758.
Backbone
  Vector backbone: pBABEneo
  Backbone size w/o insert (bp): 5330
  Total vector size (bp): 7308
  Modifications to backbone: A promoter driving NeoR/KanR expression in pBABEneo was replaced with IVS-IRES
  Vector type: Mammalian Expression, Retroviral ; A reporter plasmid detecting DNA recombination
  Selectable markers: Neomycin (select with G418) ; NeoR/KanR
Growth in bacteria
  Bacterial resistance: Ampicillin, 100 μg/mL
  Growth temperature: 37°C
  Growth strain: NEB Stable
  Copy number: Unknown
Gene/Insert
  Gene/Insert name: 5' and 3' EGFP fragments sharing a 386-bp sequence, separated by a NeoR gene cassette and arranged in the same direction (alt name: N/A)
  Species: Synthetic
  Insert size (bp): 3144
  Mutation: No mutation
  Promoter: LTR
  Tag / fusion protein: NLS-ZF (N terminal on insert)
  Cloning method: Unknown
  Sequencing primers: 5′ -; 3′ -
Resource information
  A portion of this plasmid was derived from a plasmid made by: Modified EGFP in this plasmid was originally derived from pDRGFP (Addgene #26475) provided by Maria Jasin
Terms and licenses: Academic/Nonprofit Terms; Industry Terms: Not Available to Industry
How to cite: prCO was a gift from Hiroyuki Konishi (Addgene plasmid # 153960 ; http://n2t.net/addgene:153960 ; RRID:Addgene_153960)
