[The description below was written by a language model from this plasmid's Addgene catalogue record and pLannotate feature annotations shown in this document.]
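Description:
prCO is a recombination reporter built in the Moloney murine leukemia virus-based retroviral vector pBABEneo. It is intended for mammalian cells, either as a plasmid or, given its LTRs, packaging signal and truncated gag region, as a retroviral genome. In bacteria it is maintained through a high-copy ColE1/pUC-type origin and ampicillin resistance (AmpR with its bla promoter). In mammalian cells, selection is with G418 through a NeoR/KanR gene. The catalogue lists a total size of 7,308 bp, whereas the annotated sequencing result is 7,224 nt, so the two differ slightly.

The payload is driven by the 5' LTR. It consists of two overlapping, incomplete EGFP fragments placed in the same orientation and sharing a 386-bp homologous stretch. The upstream 5' EGFP fragment carries an N-terminal NLS-ZF tag, annotated as an SV40 nuclear localization signal followed by a zinc-finger segment matching Drosophila GAGA factor (Trl). Between the two EGFP fragments lie a chimeric intron, an EMCV IRES and NeoR. This matches the recorded backbone modification, in which the original promoter driving NeoR was replaced by IVS-IRES, so the marker is translated from the LTR-derived transcript. The modified EGFP derives from the pDRGFP reporter.

Neither fragment is a complete EGFP coding sequence. A crossover between the shared regions would presumably join them into an intact, nuclear-targeted EGFP while removing the intervening NeoR cassette, although the record does not spell out this readout. The stated purpose is to detect crossover-type recombination triggered by nicking the two homologous fragments at equivalent positions, a process analogous to Holliday's model. The associated work concerns tandem paired nicking for precise genome editing.
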