Features (pLannotate 1.2.2; 16 found; start..end, strand, type, name):
      8..477     +  LTR            LTR: long terminal repeat from Moloney murine leukemia virus
    601..875     +  misc_feature   MESV Ψ (fragment): packaging signal of murine embryonic stem cell virus
    942..1358    +  CDS            gag (truncated): truncated Moloney murine leukemia virus (MMLV) gag gene lacking the start codon
   1423..1442    +  CDS            SV40 NLS (fragment): nuclear localization signal of SV40 (simian virus 40) large T antigen
   1498..1686    +  CDS            Trl (fragment): GAGA_DROME - Also known as Adf-2, GAGA, Nc70F, TFGAGA. Experimental evidence at protein level: Swiss-Prot protein existence level 1. Transcriptional activator that functions by regulating chromatin structure. Overcomes the repressive effects of chromatin by promoting the open chromatin conformation in promoter gene regions, thereby allowing access to other transcription factors. Binds to DNA Polycomb response elements (PREs) at the bithorax complex and to the proximal region of the engrailed promoter, and positively regulates transcription of many genes including homeotic ones. Binds to the DN
   1705..2203    +  CDS            EGFP (fragment): the original enhanced GFP (Yang et al., 1996) mammalian codon-optimized
   2278..2507    +  intron         chimeric intron: chimera between introns from adenovirus and immunoglobulin heavy chain genes
   2636..3098    +  misc_feature   IRES: internal ribosome entry site (IRES) of the encephalomyocarditis virus (EMCV)
   3117..3906    +  CDS            NeoR/KanR (fragment): aminoglycoside phosphotransferase from Tn5; aph(3')-II (or nptII); confers resistance to neomycin, kanamycin, and G418 (Geneticin®)
   3945..4550    +  CDS            EGFP (fragment): the original enhanced GFP (Yang et al., 1996) mammalian codon-optimized
   4596..4717    +  LTR            3' LTR (ΔU3) (fragment): self-inactivating 3' long terminal repeat (LTR) from Moloney murine leukemia virus
   4718..5187    +  LTR            LTR: long terminal repeat from Moloney murine leukemia virus
   5253..5305    -  CDS            lacI (fragment): lac repressor; lacI; The lac repressor binds to the lac operator to inhibit transcription in E. coli. This inhibition can be relieved by adding lactose or isopropyl-β-D-thiogalactopyranoside (IPTG).
   5488..6076    -  rep_origin     ori: high-copy-number ColE1/pMB1/pBR322/pUC origin of replication
   6236..7096    -  CDS            AmpR: β-lactamase; bla; confers resistance to ampicillin, carbenicillin, and related antibiotics
   7097..7201    -  promoter       AmpR promoter: bla
>Addgene plasmid #153960 | prCO | addgene full sequence | sequence record 306370 | Addgene NGS Result
CTGCAGCCTGAATATGGGCCAAACAGGATATCTGTGGTAAGCAGTTCCTGCCCCGGCTCAGGGCCAAGAA
CAGATGGAACAGCTGAATATGGGCCAAACAGGATATCTGTGGTAAGCAGTTCCTGCCCCGGCTCAGGGCC
AAGAACAGATGGTCCCCAGATGCGGTCCAGCCCTCAGCAGTTTCTAGAGAACCATCAGATGTTTCCAGGG
TGCCCCAAGGACCTGAAATGACCCTGTGCCTTATTTGAACTAACCAATCAGTTCGCTTCTCGCTTCTGTT
CGCGCGCTTCTGCTCCCCGAGCTCAATAAAAGAGCCCACAACCCCTCACTCGGGGCGCCAGTCCTCCGAT
TGACTGAGTCGCCCGGGTACCCGTGTATCCAATAAACCCTCTTGCAGTTGCATCCGACTTGTGGTCTCGC
TGTTCCTTGGGAGGGTCTCCTCTGAGTGATTGACTACCCGTCAGCGGGGGTCTTTCATTTGGGGGCTCGT
CCGGGATCGGGAGACCCCTGCCCAGGGACCACCGACCCACCACCGGGAGGCAAGCTGGCCAGCAACTTAT
CTGTGTCTGTCCGATTGTCTAGTGTCTATGACTGATTTTATGCGCCTGCGTCGGTACTAGTTAGCTAACT
AGCTCTGTATCTGGCGGACCCGTGGTGGAACTGACGAGTTCTGAACACCCGGCCGCAACCCTGGGAGACG
TCCCAGGGACTTTGGGGGCCGTTTTTGTGGCCCGACCTGAGGAAGGGAGTCGATGTGGAATCCGACCCCG
TCAGGATATGTGGTTCTGGTAGGAGACGAGAACCTAAAACAGTTCCCGCCTCCGTCTGAATTTTTGCTTT
CGGTTTGGAACCGAAGCCGCGCGTCTTGTCTGCTGCAGCGCTGCAGCATCGTTCTGTGTTGTCTCTGTCT
GACTGTGTTTCTGTATTTGTCTGAAAATTAGGGCCAGACTGTTACCACTCCCTTAAGTTTGACCTTAGGT
CACTGGAAAGATGTCGAGCGGATCGCTCACAACCAGTCGGTAGATGTCAAGAAGAGACGTTGGGTTACCT
TCTGCTCTGCAGAATGGCCAACCTTTAACGTCGGATGGCCGCGAGACGGCACCTTTAACCGAGACCTCAT
CACCCAGGTTAAGATCAAGGTCTTTTCACCTGGCCCGCATGGACACCCAGACCAGGTCCCCTACATCGTG
ACCTGGGAAGCCTTGGCTTTTGACCCCCCTCCCTGGGTCAAGCCCTTTGTACACCCTAAGCCTCCGCCTC
CTCTTCCTCCATCCGCCCCGTCTCTCCCCCTTGAACCTCCTCGTTCGACCCCGCCTCGATCCTCCCTTTA
TCCAGCCCTCACTCCTTCTCTAGGCGCCGGCCGGATCCCAGTGTGGTGGTACGTAGGAATTCAGATCCGC
CGCCACTATGGGATCAAGATCGCCAAAAAAGAAGAGAAAGGTGCCGAAGAAGCATGCAGCACCACCAAAA
AAAAAACGAAAAGTAGAAGACCCACGAGGCAACACCAGCGGCGTGCTGAGCACCCCCAAGGCCAAGAGGG
CCAAGCACCCCCCCGGCACCGAGAAGCCCAGGAGCAGGAGCCAGAGCGAGCAGCCCGCCACCTGCCCCAT
CTGCTACGCCGTGATCAGGCAGAGCAGGAACCTGAGGAGGCACCTGGAGCTGAGGCACTTCGCCAAGCCC
GGCGTGGATCCACCGGTCGCCACCATGGTGAGCAAGGGCGAGGAGCTGTTCACCGGGGTGGTGCCCATCC
TGGTCGAGCTGGACGGCGACGTAAACGGCCACAAGTTCAGCGTGTCCGGCGAGGGCGAGGGCGATGCCAC
CTACGGCAAGCTGACCCTGAAGTTCATCTGCACCACCGGCAAGCTGCCCGTGCCCTGGCCCACCCTCGTG
ACCACCCTGACCTACGGCGTGCAGTGCTTCAGCCGCTACCCCGACCACATGAAGCAGCACGACTTCTTCA
AGTCCGCCATGCCCGAAGGCTACGTCCAGGAGCGCACCATCTTCTTCAAGGACGACGGCAACTACAAGAC
CCGCGCCGAGGTGAAGTTCGAGGGCGACACCCTGGTGAACCGCATCGAGCTGAAGGGCATCGACTTCAAG
GAGGACGGCAACATCCTGGGGCACAAGCTGGAGTACAACTACAACAGCCACAACGTCTATATCATGGCCG
ACAAGCAGAAGAACGGCATCAGGTGAACTTCAATAAAAGCTGGCCGCATAGATAACTGATCCAGTGTGCT
GGAATTAATTCGCTGTCTGCGAGGGCCAGCTGTTGGGGTGAGTACTCCCTCTCAAAAGCGGGCATGACTT
CTGCGCTAAGATTGTCAGTTTCCAAAAACGAGGAGGATTTGATATTCACCTGGCCCGCGGTGATGCCTTT
GAGGGTGGCCGCGTCCATCTGGTCAGAAAAGACAATCTTTTTGTTGTCAAGCTTGAGGTGTGGCAGGCTT
GAGATCTGGCCATACACTTGAGTGACAATGACATCCACTTTGCCTTTCTCTCCACAGGTGTCCACTCCCA
GGTCCAACTGCAGGTCGAGCGTCGAGAACGTTACTGGCCGAAGCCGCTTGGAATAAGGCCGGTGTGCGTT
TGTCTATATGTTATTTTCCACCATATTGCCGTCTTTTGGCAATGTGAGGGCCCGGAAACCTGGCCCTGTC
TTCTTGACGAGCATTCCTAGGGGTCTTTCCCCTCTCGCCAAAGGAATGCAAGGTCTGTTGAATGTCGTGA
AGGAAGCAGTTCCTCTGGAAGCTTCTTGAAGACAAACAACGTCTGTAGCGACCCTTTGCAGGCAGCGGAA
CCCCCCACCTGGCGACAGGTGCCTCTGCGGCCAAAAGCCACGTGTATAAGATACACCTGCAAAGGCGGCA
CAACCCCAGTGCCACGTTGTGAGTTGGATAGTTGTGGAAAGAGTCAAATGGCTCTCCTCAAGCGTATTCA
ACAAGGGGCTGAAGGATGCCCAGAAGGTACCCCATTGTATGGGATCTGATCTGGGGCCTCGGTGCACATG
CTTTACATGTGTTTAGTCGAGGTTAAAAAAACGTCTAGGCCCCCCGAACCACGGGGACGTGGTTTTCCTT
TGAAAAACACGATGATAAGCTTGCCACAACCATGGCTGAACAAGATGGATTGCACGCAGGTTCTCCGGCC
GCTTGGGTGGAGAGGCTATTCGGCTATGACTGGGCACAACAGACAATCGGCTGCTCTGATGCCGCCGTGT
TCCGGCTGTCAGCGCAGGGGCGCCCGGTTCTTTTTGTCAAGACCGACCTGTCCGGTGCCCTGAATGAACT
GCAGGACGAGGCAGCGCGGCTATCGTGGCTGGCCACGACGGGCGTTCCTTGCGCAGCTGTGCTCGACGTT
GTCACTGAAGCGGGAAGGGACTGGCTGCTATTGGGCGAAGTGCCGGGGCAGGATCTCCTGTCATCTCACC
TTGCTCCTGCCGAGAAAGTATCCATCATGGCTGATGCAATGCGGCGGCTGCATACGCTTGATCCGGCTAC
CTGCCCATTCGACCACCAAGCGAAACATCGCATCGAGCGAGCACGTACTCGGATGGAAGCCGGTCTTGTC
GATCAGGATGATCTGGACGAAGAGCATCAGGGGCTCGCGCCAGCCGAACTGTTCGCCAGGCTCAAGGCGC
GCATGCCCGACGGCGATGATCTCGTCGTGACCCATGGCGATGCCTGCTTGCCGAATATCATGGTGGAAAA
TGGCCGCTTTTCTGGATTCATCGACTGTGGCCGGCTGGGTGTGGCGGACCGCTATCAGGACATAGCGTTG
GCTACCCGTGATATTGCTGAAGAGCTTGGCGGCGAATGGGCTGACCGCTTCCTCGTGCTTTACGGTATCG
CCGCTCCCGATTCGCAGCGCATCGCCTTCTATCGCCTTCTTGACGAGTTCTTCTGAGGGGATCAATTCTC
TAGAGCTAGGGATAACAGGGTAATACCTACGGCAAGCTGACCCTGAAGTTCATCTGCACCACCGGCAAGC
TGCCCGTGCCCTGGCCCACCCTCGTGACCACCCTGACCTACGGCGTGCAGTGCTTCAGCCGCTACCCCGA
CCACATGAAGCAGCACGACTTCTTCAAGTCCGCCATGCCCGAAGGCTACGTCCAGGAGCGCACCATCTTC
TTCAAGGACGACGGCAACTACAAGACCCGCGCCGAGGTGAAGTTCGAGGGCGACACCCTGGTGAACCGCA
TCGAGCTGAAGGGCATCGACTTCAAGGAGGACGGCAACATCCTGGGGCACAAGCTGGAGTACAACTACAA
CAGCCACAACGTCTATATCATGGCCGACAAGCAGAAGAACGGCATCAAGGTGAACTTCAAGATCCGCCAC
AACATCGAGGACGGCAGCGTGCAGCTCGCCGACCACTACCAGCAGAACACCCCCATCGGCGACGGCCCCG
TGCTGCTGCCCGACAACCACTACCTGAGCACCCAGTCCGCCCTGAGCAAAGACCCCAACGAGAAGCGCGA
TCACATGGTCCTGCTGGAGTTCGTGACCGCCGCCGGGATCACTCTCGGCATGGACGAGCTGTACAAGTAA
ATCGATAAAATAAAAGATTTTATTTAGTCTCCAGAAAAAGGGGGGAATGAAAGACCCCACCTGTAGGTTT
GGCAAGCTAGCTTAAGTAACGCCATTTTGCAAGGCATGGAAAAATACATAACTGAGAATAGAGAAGTTCA
GATCAAGGTCAGGAACAGATGGAACAGCTGAATATGGGCCAAACAGGATATCTGTGGTAAGCAGTTCCTG
CCCCGGCTCAGGGCCAAGAACAGATGGAACAGCTGAATATGGGCCAAACAGGATATCTGTGGTAAGCAGT
TCCTGCCCCGGCTCAGGGCCAAGAACAGATGGTCCCCAGATGCGGTCCAGCCCTCAGCAGTTTCTAGAGA
ACCATCAGATGTTTCCAGGGTGCCCCAAGGACCTGAAATGACCCTGTGCCTTATTTGAACTAACCAATCA
GTTCGCTTCTCGCTTCTGTTCGCGCGCTTCTGCTCCCCGAGCTCAATAAAAGAGCCCACAACCCCTCACT
CGGGGCGCCAGTCCTCCGATTGACTGAGTCGCCCGGGTACCCGTGTATCCAATAAACCCTCTTGCAGTTG
CATCCGACTTGTGGTCTCGCTGTTCCTTGGGAGGGTCTCCTCTGAGTGATTGACTACCCGTCAGCGGGGG
TCTTTCACATGCAGCATGTATCAAAATTAATTTGGTTTTTTTTCTTAAGTATTTACATTAAATGGCCATA
GTTGCATTAATGAATCGGCCAACGCGCGGGGAGAGGCGGTTTGCGTATTGGGCGCTCTTCCGCTTCCTCG
CTCACTGACTCGCTGCGCTCGGTCGTTCGGCTGCGGCGAGCGGTATCAGCTCACTCAAAGGCGGTAATAC
GGTTATCCACAGAATCAGGGGATAACGCAGGAAAGAACATGTGAGCAAAAGGCCAGCAAAAGGCCAGGAA
CCGTAAAAAGGCCGCGTTGCTGGCGTTTTTCCATAGGCTCCGCCCCCCTGACGAGCATCACAAAAATCGA
CGCTCAAGTCAGAGGTGGCGAAACCCGACAGGACTATAAAGATACCAGGCGTTTCCCCCTGGAAGCTCCC
TCGTGCGCTCTCCTGTTCCGACCCTGCCGCTTACCGGATACCTGTCCGCCTTTCTCCCTTCGGGAAGCGT
GGCGCTTTCTCATAGCTCACGCTGTAGGTATCTCAGTTCGGTGTAGGTCGTTCGCTCCAAGCTGGGCTGT
GTGCACGAACCCCCCGTTCAGCCCGACCGCTGCGCCTTATCCGGTAACTATCGTCTTGAGTCCAACCCGG
TAAGACACGACTTATCGCCACTGGCAGCAGCCACTGGTAACAGGATTAGCAGAGCGAGGTATGTAGGCGG
TGCTACAGAGTTCTTGAAGTGGTGGCCTAACTACGGCTACACTAGAAGAACAGTATTTGGTATCTGCGCT
CTGCTGAAGCCAGTTACCTTCGGAAAAAGAGTTGGTAGCTCTTGATCCGGCAAACAAACCACCGCTGGTA
GCGGTGGTTTTTTTGTTTGCAAGCAGCAGATTACGCGCAGAAAAAAAGGATCTCAAGAAGATCCTTTGAT
CTTTTCTACGGGGTCTGACGCTCAGTGGAACGAAAACTCACGTTAAGGGATTTTGGTCATGAGATTATCA
AAAAGGATCTTCACCTAGATCCTTTTGCGGCCGCAAATCAATCTAAAGTATATATGAGTAAACTTGGTCT
GACAGTTACCAATGCTTAATCAGTGAGGCACCTATCTCAGCGATCTGTCTATTTCGTTCATCCATAGTTG
CCTGACTCCCCGTCGTGTAGATAACTACGATACGGGAGGGCTTACCATCTGGCCCCAGTGCTGCAATGAT
ACCGCGAGACCCACGCTCACCGGCTCCAGATTTATCAGCAATAAACCAGCCAGCCGGAAGGGCCGAGCGC
AGAAGTGGTCCTGCAACTTTATCCGCCTCCATCCAGTCTATTAATTGTTGCCGGGAAGCTAGAGTAAGTA
GTTCGCCAGTTAATAGTTTGCGCAACGTTGTTGCCATTGCTACAGGCATCGTGGTGTCACGCTCGTCGTT
TGGTATGGCTTCATTCAGCTCCGGTTCCCAACGATCAAGGCGAGTTACATGATCCCCCATGTTGTGCAAA
AAAGCGGTTAGCTCCTTCGGTCCTCCGATCGTTGTCAGAAGTAAGTTGGCCGCAGTGTTATCACTCATGG
TTATGGCAGCACTGCATAATTCTCTTACTGTCATGCCATCCGTAAGATGCTTTTCTGTGACTGGTGAGTA
CTCAACCAAGTCATTCTGAGAATAGTGTATGCGGCGACCGAGTTGCTCTTGCCCGGCGTCAATACGGGAT
AATACCGCGCCACATAGCAGAACTTTAAAAGTGCTCATCATTGGAAAACGTTCTTCGGGGCGAAAACTCT
CAAGGATCTTACCGCTGTTGAGATCCAGTTCGATGTAACCCACTCGTGCACCCAACTGATCTTCAGCATC
TTTTACTTTCACCAGCGTTTCTGGGTGAGCAAAAACAGGAAGGCAAAATGCCGCAAAAAAGGGAATAAGG
GCGACACGGAAATGTTGAATACTCATACTCTTCCTTTTTCAATATTATTGAAGCATTTATCAGGGTTATT
GTCTCATGAGCGGATACATATTTGAATGTATTTAGAAAAATAAACAAATAGGGGTTCCGCGCACATTTCC
CCGAAAAGTGCCAC
